>Addgene plasmid #121212 | pUC57-Kan_BR29_00092011 | depositor full sequence | sequence record 231232 | pUC57-Kan_BR29_00092011 sequence 2938 bps
TCGCGCGTTTCGGTGATGACGGTGAAAACCTCTGACACATGCAGCTCCCGGAGACGGTCACAGCTTGTCT
GTAAGCGGATGCCGGGAGCAGACAAGCCCGTCAGGGCGCGTCAGCGGGTGTTGGCGGGTGTCGGGGCTGG
CTTAACTATGCGGCATCAGAGCAGATTGTACTGAGAGTGCACCATATGCGGTGTGAAATACCGCACAGAT
GCGTAAGGAGAAAATACCGCATCAGGCGCCATTCGCCATTCAGGCTGCGCAACTGTTGGGAAGGGCGATC
GGTGCGGGCCTCTTCGCTATTACGCCAGCTGGCGAAAGGGGGATGTGCTGCAAGGCGATTAAGTTGGGTA
ACGCCAGGGTTTTCCCAGTCACGACGTTGTAAAACGACGGCCAGTGAATTGACGCGTATTGGGATGGAAC
TTGGTCTCTAATGGTTGGTGGTGAAATTAGATGTAATATTGCTATTCAAAAAAATAATATTTTGCAATCT
CCAGAACAACAAACTGCTGGTAATTGGTTTTCTTTTTTTGTTGGTGTTAAACCAAATAGAATTTTGGTTG
CTCAATGTAGATCTAGATCTTATCATAATTGTAATAATATTGAATGTAGAAAATTGGCTAAAGGTTATTC
TGCTGGTTATGTTTCTTTGGTTGGTGAATCTGGTGCTGTTGGTTCTTTGGGTAGAGATCCACAAGCTACT
ACTTATTGAGCTTAGAGACCAAGTTCCATCCCAATGGCGCGCCGAGCTTGGCTCGAGCATGGTCATAGCT
GTTTCCTGTGTGAAATTGTTATCCGCTCACAATTCCACACAACATACGAGCCGGAAGCATAAAGTGTAAA
GCCTGGGGTGCCTAATGAGTGAGCTAACTCACATTAATTGCGTTGCGCTCACTGCCCGCTTTCCAGTCGG
GAAACCTGTCGTGCCAGCTGCATTAATGAATCGGCCAACGCGCGGGGAGAGGCGGTTTGCGTATTGGGCG
CTCTTCCGCTTCCTCGCTCACTGACTCGCTGCGCTCGGTCGTTCGGCTGCGGCGAGCGGTATCAGCTCAC
TCAAAGGCGGTAATACGGTTATCCACAGAATCAGGGGATAACGCAGGAAAGAACATGTGAGCAAAAGGCC
AGCAAAAGGCCAGGAACCGTAAAAAGGCCGCGTTGCTGGCGTTTTTCCATAGGCTCCGCCCCCCTGACGA
GCATCACAAAAATCGACGCTCAAGTCAGAGGTGGCGAAACCCGACAGGACTATAAAGATACCAGGCGTTT
CCCCCTGGAAGCTCCCTCGTGCGCTCTCCTGTTCCGACCCTGCCGCTTACCGGATACCTGTCCGCCTTTC
TCCCTTCGGGAAGCGTGGCGCTTTCTCATAGCTCACGCTGTAGGTATCTCAGTTCGGTGTAGGTCGTTCG
CTCCAAGCTGGGCTGTGTGCACGAACCCCCCGTTCAGCCCGACCGCTGCGCCTTATCCGGTAACTATCGT
CTTGAGTCCAACCCGGTAAGACACGACTTATCGCCACTGGCAGCAGCCACTGGTAACAGGATTAGCAGAG
CGAGGTATGTAGGCGGTGCTACAGAGTTCTTGAAGTGGTGGCCTAACTACGGCTACACTAGAAGAACAGT
ATTTGGTATCTGCGCTCTGCTGAAGCCAGTTACCTTCGGAAAAAGAGTTGGTAGCTCTTGATCCGGCAAA
CAAACCACCGCTGGTAGCGGTGGTTTTTTTGTTTGCAAGCAGCAGATTACGCGCAGAAAAAAAGGATCTC
AAGAAGATCCTTTGATCTTTTCTACGGGGTCTGACGCTCAGTGGAACGAAAACTCACGTTAAGGGATTTT
GGTCATGAGATTATCAAAAAGGATCTTCACCTAGATCCTTTTAAATTAAAAATGAAGTTTTAAATCAATC
TAAAGTATATATGAGTAAACTTGGTCTGACAGTTAGAAAAACTCATCGAGCATCAAATGAAACTGCAATT
TATTCATATCAGGATTATCAATACCATATTTTTGAAAAAGCCGTTTCTGTAATGAAGGAGAAAACTCACC
GAGGCAGTTCCATAGGATGGCAAGATCCTGGTATCGGTCTGCGATTCCGACTCGTCCAACATCAATACAA
CCTATTAATTTCCCCTCGTCAAAAATAAGGTTATCAAGTGAGAAATCACCATGAGTGACGACTGAATCCG
GTGAGAATGGCAAAAGTTTATGCATTTCTTTCCAGACTTGTTCAACAGGCCAGCCATTACGCTCGTCATC
AAAATCACTCGCATCAACCAAACCGTTATTCATTCGTGATTGCGCCTGAGCGAGACGAAATACGCGATCG
CTGTTAAAAGGACAATTACAAACAGGAATCGAATGCAACCGGCGCAGGAACACTGCCAGCGCATCAACAA
TATTTTCACCTGAATCAGGATATTCTTCTAATACCTGGAATGCTGTTTTCCCAGGGATCGCAGTGGTGAG
TAACCATGCATCATCAGGAGTACGGATAAAATGCTTGATGGTCGGAAGAGGCATAAATTCCGTCAGCCAG
TTTAGTCTGACCATCTCATCTGTAACATCATTGGCAACGCTACCTTTGCCATGTTTCAGAAACAACTCTG
GCGCATCGGGCTTCCCATACAATCGATAGATTGTCGCACCTGATTGCCCGACATTATCGCGAGCCCATTT
ATACCCATATAAATCAGCATCCATGTTGGAATTTAATCGCGGCCTAGAGCAAGACGTTTCCCGTTGAATA
TGGCTCATACTCTTCCTTTTTCAATATTATTGAAGCATTTATCAGGGTTATTGTCTCATGAGCGGATACA
TATTTGAATGTATTTAGAAAAATAAACAAATAGGGGTTCCGCGCACATTTCCCCGAAAAGTGCCACCTGA
CGTCTAAGAAACCATTATTATCATGACATTAACCTATAAAAATAGGCGTATCACGAGGCCCTTTCGTC
Features (pLannotate 1.2.2; 10 found; start..end, strand, type, name):
    137..236     +  misc_feature   bom (fragment): basis of mobility region from pBR322
    242..399     -  CDS            lacZα (fragment): LacZα fragment of β-galactosidase; lacZ fragment
    786..802     -  protein_bind   lac operator: The lac repressor binds to the lac operator to inhibit transcription in E. coli. This inhibition can be relieved by adding lactose or isopropyl-β-D-thiogalactopyranoside (IPTG). lac repressor encoded by lacI
    810..840     -  promoter       lac promoter: promoter for the E. coli lac operon
    855..876     -  protein_bind   CAP binding site: CAP binding activates transcription in the presence of cAMP. E. coli catabolite activator protein
    889..981     -  CDS            lacI (fragment): lac repressor; lacI; The lac repressor binds to the lac operator to inhibit transcription in E. coli. This inhibition can be relieved by adding lactose or isopropyl-β-D-thiogalactopyranoside (IPTG).
   1164..1752    -  rep_origin     ori: high-copy-number ColE1/pMB1/pBR322/pUC origin of replication
   1923..2738    -  CDS            KanR: aminoglycoside phosphotransferase; aph(3')-Ia; confers resistance to kanamycin in bacteria or G418 (Geneticin®) in eukaryotes
   2739..2843    -  promoter       AmpR promoter: bla
   2938..35      +  CDS            rop (fragment) (across the origin): Rop protein, which maintains plasmids at low copy number; rop
