[The description below was written by a language model from this plasmid's Addgene catalogue record and pLannotate feature annotations shown in this document.]
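Description:
pUC57-Kan_BR29_00092011 is a small, high-copy E. coli cloning plasmid that serves as a Level 0 module for Golden Gate assembly. It is built on the pUC57-Kan backbone and replicates from the ColE1/pUC-type origin. Selection is by kanamycin, conferred by an aph(3')-Ia aminoglycoside phosphotransferase gene that the annotation places directly downstream of an AmpR (bla) promoter. The remaining backbone annotations are short remnants typical of pUC-derived vectors: fragments of bom, rop and lacI, together with the CAP binding site, lac promoter and lac operator upstream of a lacZα fragment.

The insert, BR29_00092011, is recorded as coming from Magnaporthe grisea (the organism appears in the mutation field). It belongs to a clone resource of Magnaporthe effector genes that share sequence and structural similarity across host-specific lineages. It was placed at the EcoRV site of the vector and can be sequenced with M13 forward and reverse primers. The feature table does not annotate the insert. The unannotated stretch between the lacZα fragment and the lac operator is consistent with an insertion that interrupts lacZα, which fits lacZ being listed as a screening marker. Comparing the full sequence length with the stated backbone size suggests an insert of roughly 300 bp.

The record does not state which Type IIS sites or overhangs flank the module, whether a signal peptide is included, or what the encoded protein does. No eukaryotic promoter or tag is annotated. As a Level 0 part, the plasmid is a storage and donor clone from which the effector coding sequence can be assembled with promoters, tags and terminators into higher-level expression constructs.
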