Addgene plasmid #121212: pUC57-Kan_BR29_00092011
Purpose: Level 0 Golden-Gate compatible vector
Depositing lab: Sophien Kamoun. Depositing organization: Sainsbury Laboratory, Norwich. Publication: A Clone Resource of Magnaporthe oryzae Effectors That Share Sequence and Structural Similarities Across Host-Specific Lineages. Petit-Houdenot Y, Langner T, Harant A, Win J, Kamoun S. Mol Plant Microbe Interact. 2020 Aug;33(8):1032-1035. doi: 10.1094/MPMI-03-20-0052-A. Epub 2020 Jun 22. PubMed 32460610.
Backbone
  Vector backbone: pUC57-Kan
  Backbone size w/o insert (bp): 2626
  Vector type: Golden Gate
  Selectable markers: lacZ
Growth in bacteria
  Bacterial resistance: Kanamycin, 50 μg/mL
  Growth temperature: 37°C
  Growth strain: DH5alpha
  Copy number: High Copy
Gene/Insert
  Gene/Insert name: BR29_00092011
  Mutation: Magnaporthe grisea
  Cloning method: Restriction Enzyme; 5′ cloning site EcoRV (unknown if destroyed); 3′ cloning site EcoRV (unknown if destroyed)
  Sequencing primers: 5′ M13Fw; 3′ M13Rv
Terms and licenses: Academic/Nonprofit Terms; Industry Terms: Not Available to Industry
How to cite: pUC57-Kan_BR29_00092011 was a gift from Sophien Kamoun (Addgene plasmid # 121212 ; http://n2t.net/addgene:121212 ; RRID:Addgene_121212)
