>Addgene plasmid #121212 | pUC57-Kan_BR29_00092011 | depositor partial sequence | sequence record 230676 | BR29_00092011
TTGGTCTCTAATGGTTGGTGGTGAAATTAGATGTAATATTGCTATTCAAAAAAATAATATTTTGCAATCT
CCAGAACAACAAACTGCTGGTAATTGGTTTTCTTTTTTTGTTGGTGTTAAACCAAATAGAATTTTGGTTG
CTCAATGTAGATCTAGATCTTATCATAATTGTAATAATATTGAATGTAGAAAATTGGCTAAAGGTTATTC
TGCTGGTTATGTTTCTTTGGTTGGTGAATCTGGTGCTGTTGGTTCTTTGGGTAGAGATCCACAAGCTACT
ACTTATTGAGCTTAGAGACCAA
