>Addgene plasmid #121212 | pUC57-Kan_BR29_00092011 | depositor partial sequence | sequence record 230677 | empty_vector
TCGCGCGTTTCGGTGATGACGGTGAAAACCTCTGACACATGCAGCTCCCGGAGACGGTCACAGCTTGTCT
GTAAGCGGATGCCGGGAGCAGACAAGCCCGTCAGGGCGCGTCAGCGGGTGTTGGCGGGTGTCGGGGCTGG
CTTAACTATGCGGCATCAGAGCAGATTGTACTGAGAGTGCACCATATGCGGTGTGAAATACCGCACAGAT
GCGTAAGGAGAAAATACCGCATCAGGCGCCATTCGCCATTCAGGCTGCGCAACTGTTGGGAAGGGCGATC
GGTGCGGGCCTCTTCGCTATTACGCCAGCTGGCGAAAGGGGGATGTGCTGCAAGGCGATTAAGTTGGGTA
ACGCCAGGGTTTTCCCAGTCACGACGTTGTAAAACGACGGCCAGTGAATTGACGCGTATTGGGATATCCC
AATGGCGCGCCGAGCTTGGCTCGAGCATGGTCATAGCTGTTTCCTGTGTGAAATTGTTATCCGCTCACAA
TTCCACACAACATACGAGCCGGAAGCATAAAGTGTAAAGCCTGGGGTGCCTAATGAGTGAGCTAACTCAC
ATTAATTGCGTTGCGCTCACTGCCCGCTTTCCAGTCGGGAAACCTGTCGTGCCAGCTGCATTAATGAATC
GGCCAACGCGCGGGGAGAGGCGGTTTGCGTATTGGGCGCTCTTCCGCTTCCTCGCTCACTGACTCGCTGC
GCTCGGTCGTTCGGCTGCGGCGAGCGGTATCAGCTCACTCAAAGGCGGTAATACGGTTATCCACAGAATC
AGGGGATAACGCAGGAAAGAACATGTGAGCAAAAGGCCAGCAAAAGGCCAGGAACCGTAAAAAGGCCGCG
TTGCTGGCGTTTTTCCATAGGCTCCGCCCCCCTGACGAGCATCACAAAAATCGACGCTCAAGTCAGAGGT
GGCGAAACCCGACAGGACTATAAAGATACCAGGCGTTTCCCCCTGGAAGCTCCCTCGTGCGCTCTCCTGT
TCCGACCCTGCCGCTTACCGGATACCTGTCCGCCTTTCTCCCTTCGGGAAGCGTGGCGCTTTCTCATAGC
TCACGCTGTAGGTATCTCAGTTCGGTGTAGGTCGTTCGCTCCAAGCTGGGCTGTGTGCACGAACCCCCCG
TTCAGCCCGACCGCTGCGCCTTATCCGGTAACTATCGTCTTGAGTCCAACCCGGTAAGACACGACTTATC
GCCACTGGCAGCAGCCACTGGTAACAGGATTAGCAGAGCGAGGTATGTAGGCGGTGCTACAGAGTTCTTG
AAGTGGTGGCCTAACTACGGCTACACTAGAAGAACAGTATTTGGTATCTGCGCTCTGCTGAAGCCAGTTA
CCTTCGGAAAAAGAGTTGGTAGCTCTTGATCCGGCAAACAAACCACCGCTGGTAGCGGTGGTTTTTTTGT
TTGCAAGCAGCAGATTACGCGCAGAAAAAAAGGATCTCAAGAAGATCCTTTGATCTTTTCTACGGGGTCT
GACGCTCAGTGGAACGAAAACTCACGTTAAGGGATTTTGGTCATGAGATTATCAAAAAGGATCTTCACCT
AGATCCTTTTAAATTAAAAATGAAGTTTTAAATCAATCTAAAGTATATATGAGTAAACTTGGTCTGACAG
TTAGAAAAACTCATCGAGCATCAAATGAAACTGCAATTTATTCATATCAGGATTATCAATACCATATTTT
TGAAAAAGCCGTTTCTGTAATGAAGGAGAAAACTCACCGAGGCAGTTCCATAGGATGGCAAGATCCTGGT
ATCGGTCTGCGATTCCGACTCGTCCAACATCAATACAACCTATTAATTTCCCCTCGTCAAAAATAAGGTT
ATCAAGTGAGAAATCACCATGAGTGACGACTGAATCCGGTGAGAATGGCAAAAGTTTATGCATTTCTTTC
CAGACTTGTTCAACAGGCCAGCCATTACGCTCGTCATCAAAATCACTCGCATCAACCAAACCGTTATTCA
TTCGTGATTGCGCCTGAGCGAGACGAAATACGCGATCGCTGTTAAAAGGACAATTACAAACAGGAATCGA
ATGCAACCGGCGCAGGAACACTGCCAGCGCATCAACAATATTTTCACCTGAATCAGGATATTCTTCTAAT
ACCTGGAATGCTGTTTTCCCAGGGATCGCAGTGGTGAGTAACCATGCATCATCAGGAGTACGGATAAAAT
GCTTGATGGTCGGAAGAGGCATAAATTCCGTCAGCCAGTTTAGTCTGACCATCTCATCTGTAACATCATT
GGCAACGCTACCTTTGCCATGTTTCAGAAACAACTCTGGCGCATCGGGCTTCCCATACAATCGATAGATT
GTCGCACCTGATTGCCCGACATTATCGCGAGCCCATTTATACCCATATAAATCAGCATCCATGTTGGAAT
TTAATCGCGGCCTAGAGCAAGACGTTTCCCGTTGAATATGGCTCATACTCTTCCTTTTTCAATATTATTG
AAGCATTTATCAGGGTTATTGTCTCATGAGCGGATACATATTTGAATGTATTTAGAAAAATAAACAAATA
GGGGTTCCGCGCACATTTCCCCGAAAAGTGCCACCTGACGTCTAAGAAACCATTATTATCATGACATTAA
CCTATAAAAATAGGCGTATCACGAGGCCCTTTCGTC
