>Addgene plasmid #121212 | pUC57-Kan_BR29_00092011 | addgene partial sequence | sequence record 237719 | M13-F20 5'-TGTAAAACGACGGCCAGT-3'
TTGGTCTCTAATGGTTGGTGGTGAAATTAGATGTAATATTGCTATTCAAAAAAATAATATTTTGCAATCT
CCAGAACAACAAACTGCTGGTAATTGGTTTTCTTTTTTTGTTGGTGTTAAACCAAATAGAATTTTGGTTG
CTCAATGTAGATCTAGATCTTATCATAATTGTAATAATATTGAATGTAGAAAATTGGCTAAAGGTTATTC
TGCTGGTTATGTTTCTTTGGTTGGTGAATCTGGTGCTGTTGGTTCTTTGGGTAGAGATCCACAAGCTACT
ACTTATTGAGCTTAGAGACCAAGTTCCATCCCAATGGCGCGCCGAGCTTGGCTCGAGCATGGTCATAGCT
GTTTCCTGTGTGAAATTGTTATCCGCTCACAATTCCACACAACATACGAGCCGGAAGCATAAAGTGTAAA
GCCTGGGGTGCCTAATGAGTGAGCTAACTCACATTAATTGCGTTGCGCTCACTGCCCGCTTTCCAGTCGG
GAAACCTGTCGTGCCAGCTGCATTAATGAATCGGCCAACGCGCGGGGAGAGGCGGTTTGCGTATTGGGCG
CTCTTCCGCTTCCTCGCTCACTGACTCGCTGCGCTCGGTCGTTCGGCTGCGGCGAGCGGTATCAGCTCAC
TCAAAGGCGGTAATACGGTTATCCACAGAATCAGGGGATAACGCAGGAAAGAACATGTGAGCAAAAGGCC
AGCAAAAGGCCAGGAACCGTAAAAAGGCCGCGTTGCTGGCGTTTTTCCATAGGCTCCGCCCCCCTGACGA
GCATCACAAAAATCGACGCTCAAGTCAGAGGTGGCGAAACCCGACAGGACTATAAAGATACC
